Addgene plasmid #60121: 3UR4
Purpose: Bacterial expression for structure determination; may not be full ORF
Depositing lab: Cheryl Arrowsmith. Depositing organization: University of Toronto.
Backbone
  Vector backbone: pET28-MHL
  Vector type: Bacterial Expression
Growth in bacteria
  Bacterial resistance: Kanamycin, 50 μg/mL
  Growth temperature: 37°C
  Growth strain: DH5alpha
  Copy number: Low Copy
Gene/Insert
  Gene/Insert name: WDR5WDR5:APC041-G05:C36415 (alt name: PDB ID: 3UR4, 9D5Z)
  Species: H. sapiens (human)
  Insert size (bp): 933
  Mutation: See comments
  GenBank ID: BC001635S
  Entrez Gene: WDR5 (a.k.a. BIG-3, BIG3, CFAP89, SWD3)
  Promoter: T7
  Tag / fusion protein: 6xHis (N terminal on insert)
  Cloning method: Ligation Independent Cloning
  Sequencing primers: 5′ T7; 3′ T7 Terminal
Terms and licenses: Academic/Nonprofit Terms; Industry Terms: Not Available to Industry
Depositor comments: For more information, please see: PDB / SGC http://www.thesgc.org/structures/3UR4/ https://www.rcsb.org/structure/unreleased/9D5Z/
How to cite: 3UR4 was a gift from Cheryl Arrowsmith (Addgene plasmid # 60121 ; http://n2t.net/addgene:60121 ; RRID:Addgene_60121)
