[The description below was written by a language model from this plasmid's Addgene catalogue record.]
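Description:
3UR4 is a bacterial expression plasmid built on the pET28-MHL backbone, carrying a 933 bp segment of human WDR5 (also known as BIG3, CFAP89 or SWD3). It was made to produce recombinant protein for structure determination. The construct takes its name from one of the protein structure entries linked to it, and a second structure entry is also listed. The record cautions that the insert may not be the full open reading frame, so it is best regarded as a crystallography-oriented expression fragment rather than a complete cDNA clone. The mutation field only refers the reader to the depositor comments, which link to external structure pages. The catalogue entry therefore does not state the construct boundaries or any sequence changes.

Expression is driven by a T7 promoter, so protein production depends on a host that supplies T7 RNA polymerase. The listed growth strain, DH5alpha, is a cloning strain used for propagation rather than expression. A 6xHis tag is fused to the N terminus of the insert, which allows purification by immobilised metal affinity chromatography. The insert was introduced by ligation independent cloning, and standard T7 promoter and T7 terminator primers flank the cassette for sequence verification. The plasmid is selected with kanamycin and is recorded as low copy. No feature table was provided, so the origin of replication, any protease cleavage site after the tag and other backbone elements cannot be confirmed from this record. The plasmid is typically used to overexpress and purify the WDR5 fragment for structural or biochemical studies.
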