>Addgene plasmid #60121 | 3UR4 | depositor partial sequence | sequence record 96075 | Insert DNA Sequence
ACTCAGAGCAAGCCTACACCTGTGAAGCCAAACTATGCTCTAAAGTTCACCCTTGCTGGCCACACCAAAG
CAGTGTCCTCCGTGAAATTCAGCCCGAATGGAGAGTGGCTGGCAAGTTCATCTGCTGATAAACTTATTAA
AATTTGGGGCGCGTATGATGGGAAATTTGAGAAAACCATATCTGGTCACAAGCTGGGAATATCCGATGTA
GCCTGGTCGTCAGATTCTAACCTTCTTGTTTCTGCCTCAGATGACAAAACCTTGAAGATATGGGACGTGA
GCTCGGGCAAGTGTCTGAAAACCCTGAAGGGACACAGTAATTATGTCTTTTGCTGCAACTTCAATCCCCA
GTCCAACCTTATTGTCTCAGGATCCTTTGACGAAAGCGTGAGGATATGGGATGTGAAAACAGGGAAGTGC
CTCAAGACTTTGCCAGCTCACTCGGATCCAGTCTCGGCCGTTCATTTTAATCGTGATGGATCCTTGATAG
TTTCAAGTAGCTATGATGGTCTCTGTCGCATCTGGGACACCGCCTCGGGCCAGTGCCTGAAGACGCTCAT
CGATGACGACAACCCCCCCGTGTCTTTTGTGAAGTTCTCCCCGAACGGCAAATACATCCTGGCCGCCACG
CTGGACAACACTCTGAAGCTCTGGGACTACAGCAAGGGGAAGTGCCTGAAGACGTACACTGGCCACAAGA
ATGAGAAATACTGCATATTTGCCAATTTCTCTGTTACTGGTGGGAAGTGGATTGTGTCTGGCTCAGAGGA
TAACCTTGTTTACATCTGGAACCTTCAGACGAAAGAGATTGTACAGAAACTACAAGGCCACACAGATGTC
GTGATCTCAACAGCTTGTCACCCAACAGAAAACATCATCGCCTCTGCTGCGCTAGAAAATGACAAAACAA
TTAAACTGTGGAAGAGTGACTGC
