>Addgene plasmid #60121 | 3UR4 | addgene partial sequence | sequence record 97205 | T7 5'-TAATACGACTCACTATAGGG-3'
TTTTGTTTAACTTTAAGAAGGAGATATACCATGCATCATCATCATCATCACAGCAGCGGCAGAGAAAACT
TGTATTTCCAGGGCACTCAGAGCAAGCCTACACCTGTGAAGCCAAACTATGCTCTAAAGTTCACCCTTGC
TGGCCACACCAAAGCAGTGTCCTCCGTGAAATTCAGCCCGAATGGAGAGTGGCTGGCAAGTTCATCTGCT
GATAAACTTATTAAAATTTGGGGCGCGTATGATGGGAAATTTGAGAAAACCATATCTGGTCACAAGCTGG
GAATATCCGATGTAGCCTGGTCGTCAGATTCTAACCTTCTTGTTTCTGCCTCAGATGACAAAACCTTGAA
GATATGGGACGTGAGCTCGGGCAAGTGTCTGAAAACCCTGAAGGGACACAGTAATTATGTCTTTTGCTGC
AACTTCAATCCCCAGTCCAACCTTATTGTCTCAGGATCCTTTGACGAAAGCGTGAGGATATGGGATGTGA
AAACAGGGAAGTGCCTCAAGACTTTGCCAGCTCACTCGGATCCAGTCTCGGCCGTTCATTTTAATCGTGA
TGGATCCTTGATAGTTTCAAGTAGCTATGATGGTCTCTGTCGCATCTGGGACACCGCCTCGGGCCAGTGC
CTGAAGACGCTCATCGATGACGACAACCCCCCCGTGTCTTTTGTGAAGTTCTCCCCGAACGGCAAATACA
TCCTGGCCGCCACGCTGGACAACACTCTGAAGCTCTGGGACTACAGCAAGGGGAAGTGCCTGAAGACGTA
CACTGGCCACAAGAATGAG
