>Addgene plasmid #60121 | 3UR4 | addgene partial sequence | sequence record 97206 | T7term 5'-GCTAGTTATTGCTCAGCGG-3'
CTTGTAGCAGCCGGATCTCAGTGGTGGTGGTGGTGGTGCTCGAGTGCGGCCGCAAGCTTCGTCATCAGCA
GTCACTCTTCCACAGTTTAATTGTTTTGTCATTTTCTAGCGCAGCAGAGGCGATGATGTTTTCTGTTGGG
TGACAAGCTGTTGAGATCACGACATCTGTGTGGCCTTGTAGTTTCTGTACAATCTCTTTCGTCTGAAGGT
TCCAGATGTAAACAAGGTTATCCTCTGAGCCAGACACAATCCACTTCCCACCAGTAACAGAGAAATTGGC
AAATATGCAGTATTTCTCATTCTTGTGGCCAGTGTACGTCTTCAGGCACTTCCCCTTGCTGTAGTCCCAG
AGCTTCAGAGTGTTGTCCAGCGTGGCGGCCAGGATGTATTTGCCGTTCGGGGAGAACTTCACAAAAGACA
CGGGGGGGTTGTCGTCATCGATGAGCGTCTTCAGGCACTGGCCCGAGGCGGTGTCCCAGATGCGACAGAG
ACCATCATAGCTACTTGAAACTATCAAGGATCCATCACGATTAAAATGAACGGCCGAGACTGGATCCGAG
TGAGCTGGCAAAGTCTTGAGGCACTTCCCTGTTTTCACATCCCATATCCTCACGCTTTCGTCAAAGGATC
CTGAGACAATAAGGTTGGACTGGGGATTGAAGTTGCAGCAAAAGACATAATTACTGTGTCCCTTCAGGGT
TTTCAGACACTTGCCCGAGCTCACGTCCCATATCTTCAAGGTTTTGTCATCTGAGGCAGAAACAAGAAGG
TTAGAATCTGACGACCAGGCTACATCGGATATTCCCAGCTTGTGACCAGATAT
